>Addgene plasmid #48067 | pICH54033 | depositor full sequence | sequence record 69067 | Full Sequence
TTACTTGTCTTCACGAAGTGGTTTAAACTATCAGTGTTTGACAGGATATATTGGCGGGTAAACCTAAGAG
AAAAGAGCGTTTATTAGAATAATCGGATATTTAAAAGGGCGTGAAAAGGTTTATCCGTTCGTCCATTTGT
ATGTGCATGCCAACCACAGGGTTCCCCAGATCAGGCGCTGGCTGCTGAACCCCCAGCCGGAACTGACCCC
ACAAGGCCCTAGCGTTTGCAATGCACCAGGTCATCATTGACCCAGGCGTGTTCCACCAGGCCGCTGCCTC
GCAACTCTTCGCAGGCTTCGCCGACCTGCTCGCGCCACTTCTTCACGCGGGTGGAATCCGATCCGCACAT
GAGGCGGAAGGTTTCCAGCTTGAGCGGGTACGGCTCCCGGTGCGAGCTGAAATAGTCGAACATCCGTCGG
GCCGTCGGCGACAGCTTGCGGTACTTCTCCCATATGAATTTCGTGTAGTGGTCGCCAGCAAACAGCACGA
CGATTTCCTCGTCGATCAGGACCTGGCAACGGGACGTTTTCTTGCCACGGTCCAGGACGCGGAAGCGGTG
CAGCAGCGACACCGATTCCAGGTGCCCAACGCGGTCGGACGTGAAGCCCATCGCCGTCGCCTGTAGGCGC
GACAGGCATTCCTCGGCCTTCGTGTAATACCGGCCATTGATCGACCAGCCCAGGTCCTGGCAAAGCTCGT
AGAACGTGAAGGTGATCGGCTCGCCGATAGGGGTGCGCTTCGCGTACTCCAACACCTGCTGCCACACCAG
TTCGTCATCGTCGGCCCGCAGCTCGACGCCGGTGTAGGTGATCTTCACGTCCTTGTTGACGTGGAAAATG
ACCTTGTTTTGCAGCGCCTCGCGCGGGATTTTCTTGTTGCGCGTGGTGAACAGGGCAGAGCGGGCCGTGT
CGTTTGGCATCGCTCGCATCGTGTCCGGCCACGGCGCAATATCGAACAAGGAAAGCTGCATTTCCTTGAT
CTGCTGCTTCGTGTGTTTCAGCAACGCGGCCTGCTTGGCCTCGCTGACCTGTTTTGCCAGGTCCTCGCCG
GCGGTTTTTCGCTTCTTGGTCGTCATAGTTCCTCGCGTGTCGATGGTCATCGACTTCGCCAAACCTGCCG
CCTCCTGTTCAAGACGACGCGAACGCTCCACGGCGGCCGATGGCGCGGGCAGGGCAGGGGGAGCCAGTTG
CACGCTGTCGCGCTCGATCTTGGCCGTAGCTTGCTGGACCATCGAGCCGACGGACTGGAAGGTTTCGCGG
GGCGCACGCATGACGGTGCGGCTTGCGATGGTTTCGGCATCCTCGGCGGAAAACCCCGCGTCGATCAGTT
CTTGCCTGTATGCCTTCCGGTCAAACGTCCGATTCATTCACCCTCCTTGCGGGATTGCCCCGACTCACGC
CGGGGCAATGTGCCCTTATTCCTGATTTGACCCGCCTGGTGCCTTGGTGTCCAGATAATCCACCTTATCG
GCAATGAAGTCGGTCCCGTAGACCGTCTGGCCGTCCTTCTCGTACTTGGTATTCCGAATCTTGCCCTGCA
CGAATACCAGCGACCCCTTGCCCAAATACTTGCCGTGGGCCTCGGCCTGAGAGCCAAAACACTTGATGCG
GAAGAAGTCGGTGCGCTCCTGCTTGTCGCCGGCATCGTTGCGCCACATCTAGGATCTGCCAGGAACCGTA
AAAAGGCCGCGTTGCTGGCGTTTTTCCATAGGCTCCGCCCCCCTGACGAGCATCACAAAAATCGACGCTC
AAGTCAGAGGTGGCGAAACCCGACAGGACTATAAAGATACCAGGCGTTTCCCCCTGGAAGCTCCCTCGTG
CGCTCTCCTGTTCCGACCCTGCCGCTTACCGGATACCTGTCCGCCTTTCTCCCTTCGGGAAGCGTGGCGC
TTTCTCATAGCTCACGCTGTAGGTATCTCAGTTCGGTGTAGGTCGTTCGCTCCAAGCTGGGCTGTGTGCA
CGAACCCCCCGTTCAGCCCGACCGCTGCGCCTTATCCGGTAACTATCGTCTTGAGTCCAACCCGGTAAGA
CACGACTTATCGCCACTGGCAGCAGCCACTGGTAACAGGATTAGCAGAGCGAGGTATGTAGGCGGTGCTA
CAGAGTTCTTGAAGTGGTGGCCTAACTACGGCTACACTAGAAGGACAGTATTTGGTATCTGCGCTCTGCT
GAAGCCAGTTACCTTCGGAAAAAGAGTTGGTAGCTCTTGATCCGGCAAACAAACCACCGCTGGTAGCGGT
GGTTTTTTTGTTTGCAAGCAGCAGATTACGCGCAGAAAAAAAGGATCTCAAGAAGATCCTTTGATCTTTT
CTACGGGGTCTGACGCTCAGTGGAACGAAAACTCACGTTAAGGGATTTTGGTCATGAGATTATCAAAAAG
GATCTTCACCTAGATCCTTTTAAATTAAAAATGAAGTTTTAAATCAATCTAAAGTATATATGAGTAAACT
TGGTCTGACAGTTACCAATGCTTAATCAGTGAGGCACCTATCTCAGCGATCTGTCTATTTCGTTCATCCA
TAGTTGCCTGACTCCCCGTCGTGTAGATAACTACGATACGGGAGGGCTTACCATCTGGCCCCAGTGCTGC
AATGATACCGCGAGAACCACGCTCACCGGCTCCAGATTTATCAGCAATAAACCAGCCAGCCGGAAGGGCC
GAGCGCAGAAGTGGTCCTGCAACTTTATCCGCCTCCATCCAGTCTATTAATTGTTGCCGGGAAGCTAGAG
TAAGTAGTTCGCCAGTTAATAGTTTGCGCAACGTTGTTGCCATTGCTACAGGCATCGTGGTGTCACGCTC
GTCGTTTGGTATGGCTTCATTCAGCTCCGGTTCCCAACGATCAAGGCGAGTTACATGATCCCCCATGTTG
TGCAAAAAAGCGGTTAGCTCCTTCGGTCCTCCGATCGTTGTCAGAAGTAAGTTGGCCGCAGTGTTATCAC
TCATGGTTATGGCAGCACTGCATAATTCTCTTACTGTCATGCCATCCGTAAGATGCTTTTCTGTGACTGG
TGAGTACTCAACCAAGTCATTCTGAGAATAGTGTATGCGGCGACCGAGTTGCTCTTGCCCGGCGTCAATA
CGGGATAATACCGCGCCACATAGCAGAACTTTAAAAGTGCTCATCATTGGAAAACGTTCTTCGGGGCGAA
AACTCTCAAGGATCTTACCGCTGTTGAGATCCAGTTCGATGTAACCCACTCGTGCACCCAACTGATCTTC
AGCATCTTTTACTTTCACCAGCGTTTCTGGGTGAGCAAAAACAGGAAGGCAAAATGCCGCAAAAAAGGGA
ATAAGGGCGACACGGAAATGTTGAATACTCATACTCTTCCTTTTTCAATATTATTGAAGCATTTATCAGG
GTTATTGTCTCATGAGCGGATACATATTTGAATGTATTTAGAAAAATAAACAAATAGGGGTTCCGCGCAC
GAATTGGCCAGCGCTGCCATTTTTGGGGTGAGGCCGTTCGCGGCCGAGGGGCGCAGCCCCTGGGGGGATG
GGAGGCCCGCGTTAGCGGGCCGGGAGGGTTCGAGAAGGGGGGGCACCCCCCTTCGGCGTGCGCGGTCACG
CGCACAGGGCGCAGCCCTGGTTAAAAACAAGGTTTATAAATATTGGTTTAAAAGCAGGTTAAAAGACAGG
TTAGCGGTGGCCGAAAAACGGGCGGAAACCCTTGCAAATGCTGGATTTTCTGCCTGTGGACAGCCCCTCA
AATGTCAATAGGTGCGCCCCTCATCTGTCAGCACTCTGCCCCTCAAGTGTCAAGGATCGCGCCCCTCATC
TGTCAGTAGTCGCGCCCCTCAAGTGTCAATACCGCAGGGCACTTATCCCCAGGCTTGTCCACATCATCTG
TGGGAAACTCGCGTAAAATCAGGCGTTTTCGCCGATTTGCGAGGCTGGCCAGCTCCACGTCGCCGGCCGA
AATCGAGCCTGCCCCTCATCTGTCAACGCCGCGCCGGGTGAGTCGGCCCCTCAAGTGTCAACGTCCGCCC
CTCATCTGTCAGTGAGGGCCAAGTTTTCCGCGAGGTATCCACAACGCCGGCGGCCGCGGTGTCTCGCACA
CGGCTTCGACGGCGTTTCTGGCGCGTTTGCAGGGCCATAGACGGCCGCCAGCCCAGCGGCGAGGGCAACC
AGCCCGGTGAGCGTCGCAAAGGAGATCCTGATCTGACTGATGGGCTGCCTGTATCGAGTGGTGATTTTGT
GCCGAGCTGCCGGTCGGGGAGCTGTTGGCTGGCTGGTGGCAGGATATATTGTGGTGTAAACAAATTGACG
CTTAGACAACTTAATAACACATTGCGGACGTTTTTAATGTACTGGGGTGGATGCAGTGGGCCCCACTCTG
TGAAGACAAACTAGCAACATACGCTGGA
Features (pLannotate 1.2.2; 8 found; start..end, strand, type, name):
     39..63      +  misc_feature   RB T-DNA repeat: right border repeat from nopaline C58 T-DNA
    175..195     -  CDS            TetR (fragment): tetracycline resistance regulatory protein; tetR
    222..1367    -  CDS            trfA: TRFA_ECOLX - Experimental evidence at protein level: Swiss-Prot protein existence level 1. Also involved in plasmid copy number control, promoting intermolecular coupling of protein bound iterons at oriV, which inhibits replication initiation. From Escherichia coli.
   1703..2291    -  rep_origin     ori: high-copy-number ColE1/pMB1/pBR322/pUC origin of replication
   2462..3322    -  CDS            AmpR: β-lactamase; bla; confers resistance to ampicillin, carbenicillin, and related antibiotics
   3323..3427    -  promoter       AmpR promoter: bla
   3514..4145    -  rep_origin     oriV: incP origin of replication
   4237..4261    +  misc_feature   LB T-DNA repeat: left border repeat from nopaline C58 T-DNA
