[The description below was written by a language model from this plasmid's Addgene catalogue record and pLannotate feature annotations shown in this document.]
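Description:
pICH54033 is an empty-backbone plasmid from a modular cloning (MoClo) toolkit for the standardized assembly of multigene constructs. The depositor describes it only as a "level 2 dummy fragment". In hierarchical assembly systems of this kind, dummy modules generally act as placeholders that fill a position in an assembly when no real transcription unit is to be inserted there. The record does not spell out which position this plasmid occupies, and it does not annotate the type IIS restriction sites or fusion overhangs involved. No gene or insert is recorded, and the vector type is listed as unspecified.

The backbone is stated to be self-made from pBIN19 and pUC19, and the annotated features of the roughly 4.4 kb sequence reflect this hybrid origin. A high-copy ColE1/pUC-type origin supports propagation in E. coli, and a β-lactamase gene with its native bla promoter provides ampicillin selection. From the binary-vector lineage come the incP oriV origin and the trfA replication initiator gene, which together allow broad-host-range replication of the kind used for maintenance in Agrobacterium. A short remnant of tetR is also annotated. Nopaline C58-type left and right T-DNA border repeats are present. On the circular map they lie only about 150 bp apart across the sequence junction, so the T-DNA region between them is very short and carries no annotated promoter, coding sequence or plant selectable marker. This is consistent with the plasmid serving as a filler or accessory component in cloning rather than as an expression construct.
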