Addgene plasmid #48067: pICH54033
Purpose: (Empty Backbone)
Depositing lab: Sylvestre Marillonnet. Depositing organization: Leibniz Institute of Plant Biochemistry (IPB). Publication: A modular cloning system for standardized assembly of multigene constructs. Weber E, Engler C, Gruetzner R, Werner S, Marillonnet S. PLoS One. 2011 Feb 18;6(2):e16765. doi: 10.1371/journal.pone.0016765. PubMed 21364738.
Backbone
  Vector backbone: derived from pBIN19 and pUC19
  Backbone manufacturer: self-made
  Backbone size (bp): 4349
  Vector type: Unspecified
Growth in bacteria
  Bacterial resistance: Ampicillin, 100 μg/mL
  Growth temperature: 37°C
  Growth strain: DH10B
  Copy number: High Copy
Gene/Insert
  Gene/Insert name: None
Terms and licenses: Academic/Nonprofit Terms; Industry Terms: Not Available to Industry
Depositor comments: level 2 dummy fragment
How to cite: pICH54033 was a gift from Sylvestre Marillonnet (Addgene plasmid # 48067 ; http://n2t.net/addgene:48067 ; RRID:Addgene_48067)
