>Addgene plasmid #48067 | pICH54033 | addgene partial sequence | sequence record 74296 | LB-F1 5'-gtggtgtaaacaaattgacgc-3'
CATTGCGGACGTTTTTAATGTACTGGGGTGGATGCAGTGGGCCCCACTCTGTGAAGACAAACTAGCAACA
TACGCTGGATTACTTGTCTTCACGAAGTGGTTTAAACTATCAGTGTTTGACAGGATATATTGGCGGGTAA
ACCTAAGAGAAAAGAGCGTTTATTAGAATAATCGGATATTTAAAAGGGCGTGAAAAGGTTTATCCGTTCG
TCCATTTGTATGTGCATGCCAACCACAGGGTTCCCCAGATCAGGCGCTGGCTGCTGAACCCCCAGCCGGA
ACTGACCCCACAAGGCCCTAGCGTTTGCAATGCACCAGGTCATCATTGACCCAGGCGTGTTCCACCAGGC
CGCTGCCTCGCAACTCTTCGCAGGCTTCGCCGACCTGCTCGCGCCACTTCTTCACGCGGGTGGAATCCGA
TCCGCACATGAGGCGGAAGGTTTCCAGCTTGAGCGGGTACGGCTCCCGGTGCGAGCTGAAATAGTCGAAC
ATCCGTCGGGCCGTCGGCGACAGCTTGCGGTACTTCTCCCATATGAATTTCGTGTAGTGGTCGCCAGCAA
ACAGCACGACGATTTCCTCGTCGATCAGGACCTGGCAACGGGACGTTTTCTTGCCACGGTCCAGGACGCG
GAAGCGGTGCAGCAGCGACACCGATTCCAGGTGCCCAACGCGGTCGGACGTGAAGCCCATCGCCGTCGCC
TGTAGGCGCGACAGGCATTCCTCGGCCTTCGTGTAATACCGGCCATTGATCGACCAGCCCAGGTCCTGGC
AAAGCTCGTAGAACGTGAAGGTGATCGGCTCGCCGATAGGGGTGCGCTTCGCGTACTCCAACACCTGCTG
CCACACCAGTTCGTCATCGTCGGCCCGCAGCTCGACGCCGGTGTAGGTGATCTTCACGTCCTTGTTGACG
TGGAAAATGACCTTGTTTTGCAGCGCCTCGCGCGGGATTTTCTTGTTGCGCGTGGTGAACAGGGCAGAGC
GGGCCGTGTCGT
